Addgene plasmid #18368: T4 Lysozyme K60P
Depositing lab: Brian Matthews. Depositing organization: University of Oregon.
Backbone
  Vector backbone: pHS1403
  Backbone size w/o insert (bp): 5000
  Vector type: Bacterial Expression
Growth in bacteria
  Bacterial resistance: Ampicillin, 100 μg/mL
  Growth temperature: 37°C
  Growth strain: DH5alpha
  Copy number: High Copy
Gene/Insert
  Gene/Insert name: T4 Lysozyme
  Species: Bacteriophage T4
  Insert size (bp): 600
  Mutation: K60P
  GenBank ID: NP_049736
  Entrez Gene: e (a.k.a. T4p123)
  Cloning method: Restriction Enzyme; 5′ cloning site BamHI (not destroyed); 3′ cloning site HindIII (not destroyed)
  Sequencing primers: 5′ na; 3′ GGCGTATCACGAGGCCC
Terms and licenses: Academic/Nonprofit Terms; Industry Terms: Not Available to Industry
Depositor comments: The BamHI site is 27 bp from the ATG and the HindIII site is 115 bp from the stop.
How to cite: T4 Lysozyme K60P was a gift from Brian Matthews (Addgene plasmid # 18368 ; http://n2t.net/addgene:18368 ; RRID:Addgene_18368)
