[The description below was written by a language model from this plasmid's Addgene catalogue record.]
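Description:
T4 Lysozyme K60P is a bacterial expression plasmid built on the pHS1403 backbone (about 5 kb without insert) that carries the bacteriophage T4 lysozyme gene, the product of phage gene e, with a single amino-acid substitution replacing lysine 60 with proline. It is maintained in E. coli as a high-copy plasmid under ampicillin selection, with DH5alpha listed as the propagation strain. The record does not name the origin of replication, nor does it state which promoter or other regulatory elements in pHS1403 drive expression. No feature table is provided, so these details cannot be filled in from the information given.

The insert of roughly 600 bp was cloned by restriction digestion between a BamHI site on the 5′ side and a HindIII site on the 3′ side, and both sites remain intact, so the fragment can be excised or exchanged. According to the depositor's note, the BamHI site lies 27 bp from the start codon and the HindIII site 115 bp from the stop codon, meaning the fragment includes short flanking untranslated sequence around the coding region. No epitope or purification tags, fusion partners or reporters are recorded.

T4 lysozyme is a small muramidase that degrades the bacterial cell wall and has long served as a model protein for studying folding, stability and structure. The record does not state a specific purpose, but a construct of this kind is suited to producing the mutant enzyme in bacteria, and a proline substitution at a defined position is the sort of change typically used to examine how backbone constraints affect a protein's structure and thermodynamic stability.
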