>Addgene plasmid #18368 | T4 Lysozyme K60P | addgene partial sequence | sequence record 24154 | 3primeUP
CTANGAAAAGCCCGCTCATTAGGCGGGCTCAGATCTGCTCATGTTTGACAGCTTATCATCGATAAGCTTC
GGCAATAAATTCTTGATATGTTTTCATATGTTTCCTTTAAATATTTTAATTAGTAATTGTCTATTCAAGT
AATTGTGAATATACTATCACAATTCCAAGAGAAAGTAAACAGCTTTATAGATTTTTATACGCGTCCCAAG
TGCCAGTTCTAAACGTTGTAATGACTCGTTTTGCGCGATTAGGTGTTTGATTATACCATCTACTTTTAGC
TAAGTTAACTGCTGCTTCATCCCAGCGTTTTTGTTGAAGCATACGTAAAGAGTTAGTAAATCCTGCCACA
CCGGTTTCTCCCATTTGGAAAACCATATTAATCAATGCACAGCGACGAACCGCATCAAGAGAATCATAAA
CCGGTTTTAATTTAGCATTTCTCAGAATTCCGCGAACAGCAGCATCAACATCCTGATTAAAGAGTTTTTC
AGCCTCATCTGGTGTAATTACACCATTGCAATTACGCCCAATAGCTTTATCTAATTCAGATTTAGCAGCA
TTAAGTGATGGACTTTTTGTAAGCAAATGACCGATGCCAATAGTGTAATAGCCTTCTGTGTCTTTATAGA
TTTTAAGTCTAAGACCTTCATCTATACGTAACATTTCAAATATATTCATAATACCTCCTAAGCATCGATG
GATCCTGTTTCCTGTGTGAAATTGTTATCCGCTCACAATTCCACACATTATACGAGCCGATGATTAATTG
TCAACAGGGGGATGGGGAGTAAGCTGATCCTGTTTCCTGTGTGAAATTGTTATCCGCTCACAATTCCACA
CATTATACGAGCCGATGATTAATTGTCAACAGGGGGATGGGGAGTAAGCTCATCGATGGATCCGGTTCCT
GGGGGAAATTGTTATCCGCTCACAATTCCCCCATTATACGAGCCGATGATNAATGTCAACAGGGGGATGG
GGAGTAGCTCACGAAGGGGAAACCCNNAANCNGGGNCAANNCGGTTCCNGGGGGNAAATGNTNTCNCNCC
CAATNCCCNCNTTNACGANCGGGANCNNAANGG
